>Addgene plasmid #98653 | MBP-FUS_LC_WT | addgene full sequence | sequence record 189254 | Addgene NGS Result
TAATACGACTCACTATAGGGGAATTGTGAGCGGATAACAATTCCCCTCTAGAAATAATTTTGTTTAACTT
TAAGAAGGAGATATACCATGGGATCTGATAAAATTCATCATCATCATCATCACAGCAGCGGTACCAAAAT
CGAAGAAGGTAAACTGGTAATCTGGATTAACGGCGATAAAGGCTATAACGGTCTCGCTGAAGTCGGTAAG
AAATTCGAGAAAGATACCGGAATTAAAGTCACCGTTGAGCATCCGGATAAACTGGAAGAGAAATTCCCAC
AGGTTGCGGCAACTGGCGATGGCCCTGACATTATCTTCTGGGCACACGACCGCTTTGGTGGCTACGCTCA
ATCTGGCCTGTTGGCTGAAATCACCCCGGACAAAGCGTTCCAGGACAAGCTGTATCCGTTTACCTGGGAT
GCCGTACGTTACAACGGCAAGCTGATTGCTTACCCGATCGCTGTTGAAGCGTTATCGCTGATTTATAACA
AAGATCTGCTGCCGAACCCGCCAAAAACCTGGGAAGAGATCCCGGCGCTGGATAAAGAACTGAAAGCGAA
AGGTAAGAGCGCGCTGATGTTCAACCTGCAAGAACCGTACTTCACCTGGCCGCTGATTGCTGCTGACGGG
GGTTATGCGTTCAAGTATGAAAACGGCAAGTACGACATTAAAGACGTGGGCGTGGATAACGCTGGCGCGA
AAGCGGGTCTGACCTTCCTGGTTGACCTGATTAAAAACAAACACATGAATGCAGACACCGATTACTCCAT
CGCAGAAGCTGCCTTTAATAAAGGCGAAACAGCGATGACCATCAACGGCCCGTGGGCATGGTCCAACATC
GACACCAGCAAAGTGAATTATGGTGTAACGGTACTGCCGACCTTCAAGGGTCAACCATCCAAACCGTTCG
TTGGCGTGCTGAGCGCAGGTATTAACGCCGCCAGTCCGAACAAAGAGCTGGCAAAAGAGTTCCTCGAAAA
CTATCTGCTGACTGATGAAGGTCTGGAAGCGGTTAATAAAGACAAACCGCTGGGTGCCGTAGCGCTGAAG
TCTTACGAGGAAGAGTTGGCGAAAGATCCACGTATTGCCGCCACCATGGAAAACGCCCAGAAAGGTGAAA
TCATGCCGAACATCCCGCAGATGTCCGCTTTCTGGTATGCCGTGCGTACTGCGGTGATCAACGCCGCCAG
CGGTCGTCAGACTGTCGATGAAGCCCTGAAAGACGCGCAGACTAATTCGGGATCTGATATCACAAGTTTG
TACAAAAAAGCTGAAGGCGGTACCGAGAACCTGTACTTCCAGGGTATGGCCTCAAACGATTATACCCAAC
AAGCAACCCAAAGCTATGGGGCCTACCCCACCCAGCCCGGGCAGGGCTATTCCCAGCAGAGCAGTCAGCC
CTACGGACAGCAGAGTTACAGTGGTTATAGCCAGTCCACGGACACTTCAGGCTATGGCCAGAGCAGCTAT
TCTTCTTATGGCCAGAGCCAGAACACAGGCTATGGAACTCAGTCAACTCCCCAGGGATATGGCTCGACTG
GCGGCTATGGCAGTAGCCAGAGCTCCCAATCGTCTTACGGGCAGCAGTCCTCCTATCCTGGCTATGGCCA
GCAGCCAGCTCCCAGCAGCACCTCGGGAAGTTACGGTAGCAGTTCTCAGAGCAGCAGCTATGGGCAGCCC
CAGAGTGGGAGCTACAGCCAGCAGCCTAGCTATGGTGGACAGCAGCAAAGCTATGGACAGCAGCAAAGCT
ATAATCCCCCTCAGGGCTATGGACAGCAGAACCAGTACAACAGCTGAGATCCTCGAGCACCACCACCACC
ACCACTGAGATCCGGCTGCTAACAAAGCCCGAAAGGAAGCTGAGTTGGCTGCTGCCACCGCTGAGCAATA
ACTAGCATAACCCCTTGGGGCCTCTAAACGGGTCTTGAGGGGTTTTTTGCTGAAAGGAGGAACTATATCC
GGATTGGCGAATGGG
[124 nt withheld, positions 1976-2099]
C
[91 nt withheld, positions 2101-2191]
A
[49 nt withheld, positions 2193-2241]
CCTTTGACGTTGGAGTCCACGTTCTTT
[37 nt withheld, positions 2269-2305]
ACCCTATCTCGGTCTATTCTTTTGATTTATAAGGGATTTTGCCGATTTCGGCCTATTGGTTAAAAAATGA
GCTGATTTAACAAAAATTTAACGCGAATTTTAACAAAATATTAACGCTTACAATTTAGGTGGCACTTTTC
GGGGAAATGTGCGCGGAACCCCTATTTGTTTATTTTTCTAAATACATTCAAATATGTATCCGCTCATGAA
TTAATTCTTAGAAAAACTCATCGAGCATCAAATGAAACTGCAATTTATTCATATCAGGATTATCAATACC
ATATTTTTGAAAAAGCCGTTTCTGTAATGAAGGAGAAAACTCACCGAGGCAGTTCCATAGGATGGCAAGA
TCCTGGTATCGGTCTGCGATTCCGACTCGTCCAACATCAATACAAGCTATTAATTTCCCCTCGTCAAAAA
TAAGGTTATCAAGTGAGAAATCACCATGAGTGACGACTGAATCCGGTGAGAATGGCAAAAGTTTATGCAT
TTCTTTCCAGACTTGTTCAACAGGCCAGCCATTACGCTCGTCATCAAAATCACTCGCATCAACCAAACCG
TTATTCATTCGTGATTGCGCCTGAGCGAGACGAAATACGCGATCGCTGTTAAAAGGACAATTACAAACAG
GAATCGAATGCAACCGGCGCAGGAACACTGCCAGCGCATCAACAATATTTTCACCTGAATCAGGATATTC
TTCTAATACCTGGAATGCTGTTTTCCCGGGGATCGCAGTGGTGAGTAACCATGCATCATCAGGAGTACGG
ATAAAATGCTTGATGGTCGGAAGAGGCATAAATTCCGTCAGCCAGTTTAGTCTGACCATCTCATCTGTAA
CATCATTGGCAACGCTACCTTTGCCATGTTTCAGAAACAACTCTGGCGCATCGGGCTTCCCATACAATCG
ATAGATTGTCGCACCTGATTGCCCGACATTATCGCGAGCCCATTTATACCCATATAAATCAGCATCCATG
TTGGAATTTAATCGCGGCCTAGAGCAAGACGTTTCCCGTTGAATATGGCTCATAACACCCCTTGTATTAC
TGTTTATGTAAGCAGACAGTTTTATTGTTCATGACCAAAATCCCTTAACGTGAGTTTTCGTTCCACTGAG
CGTCAGACCCCGTAGAAAAGATCAAAGGATCTTCTTGATATCCTTTTTTTCTGCGCGTAATCTGCTGCTT
GCAAACAAAAAAACCACCGCTACCAGCGGTGGTTTGTTTGCCGGATCAAGAGCTACCAACTCTTTTTCCG
AAGGTAACTGGCTTCAGCAGAGCGCAGATACCAAATACTGTCCTTCTAGTGTAGCCGTAGTTAGGCCACC
ACTTCAAGAACTCTGTAGCACCGCCTACATACCTCGCTCTGCTAATCCTGTTACCAGTGGCTGCTGCCAG
TGGCGATAAGTCGTGTCTTACCGGGTTGGACTCAAGACGATAGTTACCGGATAAGGCGCAGCGGTCGGGC
TGAACGGGGGGTTCGTGCACACAGCCCAGCTTGGAGCGAACGACCTACACCGAACTGAGATACCTACAGC
GTGAGCTATGAGAAAGCGCCACGCTTCCCGAAGGGAGAAAGGCGGACAGGTATCCGGTAAGCGGCAGGGT
CGGAACAGGAGAGCGCACGAGGGAGCTTCCAGGGGGAAACGCCTGGTATCTTTATAGTCCTGTCGGGTTT
CGCCACCTCTGACTTGAGCGTCGATTTTTGTGATGCTCGTCAGGGGGGCGGAGCCTATGGAAAAACGCCA
GCAACGCGGCCTTTTTACGGTTCCTGGCCTTTTGCTGGCCTTTTGCTCACATGTTCTTTCCTGCGTTATC
CCCTGATTCTGTGGATAACCGTATTACCGCCTTTGAGTGAGCTGATACCGCTCGCCGCAGCCGAACGACC
GAGCGCAGCGAGTCAGTGAGCGAGGAAGCGGAAGAGCGCCTGATGCGGTATTTTCTCCTTACGCATCTGT
GCGGTATTTCACACCGCAATGGTGCACTCTCAGTACAATCTGCTCTGATGCCGCATAGTTAAGCCAGTAT
ACACTCCGCTATCGCTACGTGACTGGGTCATGGCTGCGCCCCGACACCCGCCAACACCCGCTGACGCGCC
CTGACGGGCTTGTCTGCTCCCGGCATCCGCTTACAGACAAGCTGTGACCGTCTCCGGGAGCTGCATGTGT
CAGAGGTTTTCACCGTCATCACCGAAACGCGCGAGGCAGCTGCGGTAAAGCTCATCAGCGTGGTCGTGAA
GCGATTCACAGATGTCTGCCTGTTCATCCGCGTCCAGCTCGTTGAGTTTCTCCAGAAGCGTTAATGTCTG
GCTTCTGATAAAGCGGGCCATGTTAAGGGCGGTTTTTTCCTGTTTGGTCACTGATGCCTCCGTGTAAGGG
GGATTTCTGTTCATGGGGGTAATGATACCGATGAAACGAGAGAGGATGCTCACGATACGGGTTACTGATG
ATGAACATGCCCGGTTACTGGAACGTTGTGAGGGTAAACAACTGGCGGTATGGATGCGGCGGGACCAGAG
AAAAATCACTCAGGGTCAATGCCAGCGCTTCGTTAATACAGATGTAGGTGTTCCACAGGGTAGCCAGCAG
CATCCTGCGATGCAGATCCGGAACATAATGGTGCAGGGCGCTGACTTCCGCGTTTCCAGACTTTACGAAA
CACGGAAACCGAAGACCATTCATGTTGTTGCTCAGGTCGCAGACGTTTTGCAGCAGCAGTCGCTTCACGT
TCGCTCGCGTATCGGTGATTCATTCTGCTAACCAGTAAGGCAACCCCGCCAGCCTAGCCGGGTCCTCAAC
GACAGGAGCACGATCATGCGCACCCGTGGGGCCGCCATGCCGGCGATAATGGCCTGCTTCTCGCCGAAAC
GTTTGGTGGCGGGACCAGTGACGAAGGCTTGAGCGAGGGCGTGCAAGATTCCGAATACCGCAAGCGACAG
GCCGATCATCGTCGCGCTCCAGCGAAAGCGGTCCTCGCCGAAAATGACCCAGAGCGCTGCCGGCACCTGT
CCTACGAGTTGCATGATAAAGAAGACAGTCATAAGTGCGGCGACGATAGTCATGCCCCGCGCCCACCGGA
AGGAGCTGACTGGGTTGAAGGCTCTCAAGGGCATCGGTCGAGATCCCGGTGCCTAATGAGTGAGCTAACT
TACATTAATTGCGTTGCGCTCACTGCCCGCTTTCCAGTCGGGAAACCTGTCGTGCCAGCTGCATTAATGA
ATCGGCCAACGCGCGGGGAGAGGCGGTTTGCGTATTGGGCGCCAGGGTGGTTTTTCTTTTCACCAGTGAG
ACGAGCAACAGCTGATTGCCCTTCACCGCCTGGCCCTGAGAGAGTTGCAGCAAGCGGTCCACGCTGGTTT
GCCCCAGCAGGCGAAAATCCTGTTTGATGGTGGTTAACGGCGGGATATAACATGAGCTGTCTTCGGTATC
GTCGTATCCCACTACCGAGATATCCGCACCAACGCGCAGCCCGGACTCGGTAATGGCGCGCATTGCGCCC
AGCGCCATCTGATCGTTGGCAACCAGCATCGCAGTGGGAACGATGCCCTCATTCAGCATTTGCATGGTTT
GTTGAAAACCGGACATGGCACTCCAGTCGCCTTCCCGTTCCGCTATCGGCTGAATTTGATTGCGAGTGAG
ATATTTATGCCAGCCAGCCAGACGCAGACGCGCCGAGACAGAACTTAATGGGCCCGCTAACAGCGCGATT
TGCTGGTGACCCAATGCGACCAGATGCTCCACGCCCAGTCGCGTACCGTCTTCATGGGAGAAAATAATAC
TGTTGATGGGTGTCTGGTCAGAGACATCAAGAAATAACGCCGGAACATTAGTGCAGGCAGCTTCCACAGC
AATGGCATCCTGGTCATCCAGCGGATAGTTAATGATCAGCCCACTGACGCGTTGCGCGAGAAGATTGTGC
ACCGCCGCTTTACAGGCTTCGACGCCGCTTCGTTCTACCATCGACACCACCACGCTGGCACCCAGTTGAT
CGGCGCGAGATTTAATCGCCGCGACAATTTGCGACGGCGCGTGCAGGGCCAGACTGGAGGTGGCAACGCC
AATCAGCAACGACTGTTTGCCCGCCAGTTGTTGTGCCACGCGGTTGGGAATGTAATTCAGCTCCGCCATC
GCCGCTTCCACTTTTTCCCGCGTTTTCGCAGAAACGTGGCTGGCCTGGTTCACCACGCGGGAAACGGTCT
GATAAGAGACACCGGCATACTCTGCGACATCGTATAACGTTACTGGTTTCACATTCACCACCCTGAATTG
ACTCTCTTCCGGGCGCTATCATGCCATACCGCGAAAGGTTTTGCGCCATTCGATGGTGTCCGGGATCTCG
ACGCTCTCCCTTATGCGACTCCTGCATTAGGAAGCAGCCCAGTAGTAGGTTGAGGCCGTTGAGCACCGCC
GCCGCAAGGAATGGTGCATGCAAGGAGATGGCGCCCAACAGTCCCCCGGCCACGGGGCCTGCCACCATAC
CCACGCCGAAACAAGCGCTCATGAGCCCGAAGTGGCGAGCCCGATCTTCCCCATCGGTGATGTCGGCGAT
ATAGGCGCCAGCAACCGCACCTGTGGCGCCGGTGATGCCGGCCACGATGCGTCCGGCGTAGAGGATCGAG
ATCTCGATCCCGCGAAAT
Features (pLannotate 1.2.2; 23 found; start..end, strand, type, name):
      1..19      +  promoter       T7 promoter: promoter for bacteriophage T7 RNA polymerase
     20..44      +  protein_bind   lac operator: The lac repressor binds to the lac operator to inhibit transcription in E. coli. This inhibition can be relieved by adding lactose or isopropyl-β-D-thiogalactopyranoside (IPTG). lac repressor encoded by lacI
     59..81      +  RBS            RBS: efficient ribosome binding site from bacteriophage T7 gene 10 (Olins and Rangwala, 1989)
     88..105     +  CDS            HP-thioredoxin (fragment): His-Patch thioredoxin The histidines at positions 8, 32, and 64 coordinate a divalent cation, allowing HP-thioredoxin to be purified on metal-chelating resins.
    106..122     +  CDS            capTEV™ (fragment): composite tag for in vivo biotinylation, TEV protease cleavage, and 6xHis tagging
    136..1233    +  CDS            MBP: maltose binding protein from E. coli; malE (mutated); This version of the gene does not encode a signal sequence, so MBP will remain in the cytosol.
   1253..1271    +  protein_bind   attB1 (fragment): mutant version of attB; core recombination site for the Gateway® BP reaction BP Clonase™
   1306..1794    +  CDS            FUS (fragment): FUS_HUMAN - Also known as TLS. Experimental evidence at protein level: Swiss-Prot protein existence level 1. DNA/RNA-binding protein that plays a role in various cellular processes such as transcription regulation, RNA splicing, RNA transport, DNA repair and damage response (PubMed:27731383). Binds to nascent pre-mRNAs and acts as a molecular mediator between RNA polymerase II and U1 small nuclear ribonucleoprotein thereby coupling transcription and splicing (PubMed:26124092). Binds also its own pre- mRNA and autoregulates its expression; this autoregulation mechanism is mediated by non-sense-
   1808..1825    +  CDS            9xHis (fragment): 9xHis affinity tag
   1835..1884    +  CDS            SET1 (fragment): solubility-enhancement tag derived from T7 phage gene 10B
   1892..1939    +  terminator     T7 terminator: transcription terminator for bacteriophage T7 RNA polymerase
   1976..2404    +  rep_origin     f1 ori (sequence partly withheld): f1 bacteriophage origin of replication; arrow indicates direction of (+) strand synthesis
   2457..2514    +  promoter       AmpR promoter (fragment): bla
   2523..3338    -  CDS            KanR: aminoglycoside phosphotransferase; aph(3')-Ia; confers resistance to kanamycin in bacteria or G418 (Geneticin®) in eukaryotes
   3460..4048    +  rep_origin     ori: high-copy-number ColE1/pMB1/pBR322/pUC origin of replication
   4234..4373    -  misc_feature   bom: basis of mobility region from pBR322
   4475..4666    -  CDS            rop: Rop protein, which maintains plasmids at low copy number; rop
   4683..5063    +  CDS            YPB1_ECOLX: Protein predicted: Swiss-Prot protein existence level 4. From Escherichia coli.
   5135..5426    -  CDS            TcR (fragment): tetracycline efflux protein; tet; confers resistance to tetracycline
   5441..5462    -  protein_bind   CAP binding site: CAP binding activates transcription in the presence of cAMP. E. coli catabolite activator protein
   5475..6557    -  CDS            lacI: lac repressor; lacI; The lac repressor binds to the lac operator to inhibit transcription in E. coli. This inhibition can be relieved by adding lactose or isopropyl-β-D-thiogalactopyranoside (IPTG).
   6558..6635    -  promoter       lacI promoter: lacI
   6643..6922    -  CDS            TcR (fragment): tetracycline efflux protein; tet; confers resistance to tetracycline
