[The description below was written by a language model from this plasmid's Addgene catalogue record and pLannotate feature annotations shown in this document.]
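Description:
MBP-FUS_LC_WT is a bacterial expression plasmid of about 6.9 kb, built on the pTHMT backbone, that produces the low-complexity domain of human FUS (amino acids 1–163, wild type) fused to an N-terminal 6xHis–maltose binding protein tag. It is selected with kanamycin through an aph(3')-Ia gene and replicates from a ColE1/pMB1-type origin. The catalogue lists it as high copy, although the feature table also shows the pBR322-derived bom site and the rop gene, which normally moderates copy number. An f1 origin and short remnants of a tetracycline resistance gene are also annotated; these fragments are backbone leftovers rather than functional markers.

Expression follows a pET-style design. A T7 promoter with an adjacent lac operator and the T7 gene 10 ribosome binding site drives the fusion, a T7 terminator lies downstream, and a plasmid-borne lacI gene supplies repressor, so transcription is IPTG-inducible in hosts that provide T7 RNA polymerase. The open reading frame begins with short tag sequences, annotated only as fragments matching His-tag/TEV-type composite tags, followed by a signal-sequence-less MBP that stays in the cytosol, a short linker region with a partial attB1-like match, and the FUS fragment. A His-tag-like fragment is annotated after the FUS segment, but the record does not say whether it is translated. The cloning sites are also not recorded.

MBP acts as a solubility and purification partner for the aggregation-prone FUS domain. The associated study examined how phosphorylation of the low-complexity domain affects phase separation, aggregation and toxicity, which is consistent with use for recombinant protein production for in vitro work.
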