Addgene plasmid #98653: MBP-FUS_LC_WT
Purpose: Expresses MBP-tagged FUS AA 1-163
Depositing lab: Nicolas Fawzi. Depositing organization: Brown University. Publication: Phosphorylation of the FUS low-complexity domain disrupts phase separation, aggregation, and toxicity. Monahan Z, Ryan VH, Janke AM, Burke KA, Rhoads SN, Zerze GH, O'Meally R, Dignon GL, Conicella AE, Zheng W, Best RB, Cole RN, Mittal J, Shewmaker F, Fawzi NL. EMBO J. 2017 Aug 8. pii: e201696394. doi: 10.15252/embj.201696394. PubMed 28790177.
Backbone
  Vector backbone: pTHMT
  Vector type: Bacterial Expression
Growth in bacteria
  Bacterial resistance: Kanamycin, 50 μg/mL
  Growth temperature: 37°C
  Growth strain: DH5alpha
  Copy number: High Copy
Gene/Insert
  Gene/Insert name: FUS
  Species: H. sapiens (human)
  Entrez Gene: FUS (a.k.a. ALS6, ETM4, FUS1, HNRNPP2, POMP75, TLS, altFUS)
  Tag / fusion protein: 6xHis-MBP (N terminal on backbone)
  Cloning method: Restriction Enzyme; 5′ cloning site Unknown (unknown if destroyed); 3′ cloning site Unknown (unknown if destroyed)
Terms and licenses: Academic/Nonprofit Terms; Industry Terms: Not Available to Industry
How to cite: MBP-FUS_LC_WT was a gift from Nicolas Fawzi (Addgene plasmid # 98653 ; http://n2t.net/addgene:98653 ; RRID:Addgene_98653)
